>Addgene plasmid #65130 | pYTK023 | depositor full sequence | sequence record 110183 | Full Sequence
TCGGTCTCAAACGAGTCGAACAAGAAGCAGGCAAAGTTTAGAGCACTGCCCCTCCGCACTCAAAAAAGAA
AAAACTAGGAGGAAAATAAAATTCTCAACCACACAAACACATAAACACATACAAATACAAATACAAGCTT
ATTTACTTGACATCGCGCGATCTTCCACTATTCAGCGCCGTCCGCCCTCTCTCGTGTTTTTTGTTTACGC
GACAACTATGCGAAATCCGGAGCAACGGGCAACCGTTTGGGGAAAGACCACACCCACGCGCGATCGCCAT
GGCAACGAGGTCGCACACGCCCCACACCCAGACCTCCCTGCGAGCGGGCATGGGTACAATGTCCCCGTTG
CCACAGACACCACTTCGTAGCACAGCGCAGAGCGTAGCGTGTTGTTGCTGCTGACAAAAGAAAATTTTTC
TTAGCAAAGCAAAGGAGGGGAAGCACGGGCAGATAGCACCGTACCATACCCTTGGAAACTCGAAATGAAC
GAAGCAGGAAATGAGAGAATGAGAGTTTTGTAGGTATATATAGCGGTAGTGTTTGCGCGTTACCATCATC
TTCTGGATCTATCTATTGTTCTTTTCCTCATCACTTTCCCCTTTTTCGCTCTTCTTCTTGTCTTTTATTT
CTTTCTTTTTTTTAATTGTTCCCTCGATTGGCTATCTACCAAAGAATCCAAACTTAATACACGTATTTAT
TTGTCCAATTACCAGATCTATGTGAGACCAGACCAATAAAAAACGCCCGGCGGCAACCGAGCGTTCTGAA
CAAATCCAGATGGAGTTCTGAGGTCATTACTGGATCTATCAACAGGAGTCCAAGCGAGCTCGATATCAAA
TTACGCCCCGCCCTGCCACTCATCGCAGTACTGTTGTAATTCATTAAGCATTCTGCCGACATGGAAGCCA
TCACAAACGGCATGATGAACCTGAATCGCCAGCGGCATCAGCACCTTGTCGCCTTGCGTATAATATTTGC
CCATGGTGAAAACGGGGGCGAAGAAGTTGTCCATATTGGCCACGTTTAAATCAAAACTGGTGAAACTCAC
CCAGGGATTGGCTGAAACGAAAAACATATTCTCAATAAACCCTTTAGGGAAATAGGCCAGGTTTTCACCG
TAACACGCCACATCTTGCGAATATATGTGTAGAAACTGCCGGAAATCGTCGTGGTATTCACTCCAGAGCG
ATGAAAACGTTTCAGTTTGCTCATGGAAAACGGTGTAACAAGGGTGAACACTATCCCATATCACCAGCTC
ACCGTCTTTCATTGCCATACGAAATTCCGGATGAGCATTCATCAGGCGGGCAAGAATGTGAATAAAGGCC
GGATAAAACTTGTGCTTATTTTTCTTTACGGTCTTTAAAAAGGCCGTAATATCCAGCTGAACGGTCTGGT
TATAGGTACATTGAGCAACTGACTGAAATGCCTCAAAATGTTCTTTACGATGCCATTGGGATATATCAAC
GGTGGTATATCCAGTGATTTTTTTCTCCATTTTAGCTTCCTTAGCTCCTGAAAATCTCGATAACTCAAAA
AATACGCCCGGTAGTGATCTTATTTCATTATGGTGAAAGTTGGAACCTCTTACGTGCCCGATCAATCATG
ACCAAAATCCCTTAACGTGAGTTTTCGTTCCACTGAGCGTCAGACCCCGTAGAAAAGATCAAAGGATCTT
CTTGAGATCCTTTTTTTCTGCGCGTAATCTGCTGCTTGCAAACAAAAAAACCACCGCTACCAGCGGTGGT
TTGTTTGCCGGATCAAGAGCTACCAACTCTTTTTCCGAAGGTAACTGGCTTCAGCAGAGCGCAGATACCA
AATACTGTTCTTCTAGTGTAGCCGTAGTTAGGCCACCACTTCAAGAACTCTGTAGCACCGCCTACATACC
TCGCTCTGCTAATCCTGTTACCAGTGGCTGCTGCCAGTGGCGATAAGTCGTGTCTTACCGGGTTGGACTC
AAGACGATAGTTACCGGATAAGGCGCAGCGGTCGGGCTGAACGGGGGGTTCGTGCACACAGCCCAGCTTG
GAGCGAACGACCTACACCGAACTGAGATACCTACAGCGTGAGCTATGAGAAAGCGCCACGCTTCCCGAAG
GGAGAAAGGCGGACAGGTATCCGGTAAGCGGCAGGGTCGGAACAGGAGAGCGCACGAGGGAGCTTCCAGG
GGGAAACGCCTGGTATCTTTATAGTCCTGTCGGGTTTCGCCACCTCTGACTTGAGCGTCGATTTTTGTGA
TGCTCGTCAGGGGGGCGGAGCCTATGGAAAAACGCCAGCAACGCGGCCTTTTTACGGTTCCTGGCCTTTT
GCTGGCCTTTTGCTCACATGTTCTTTCCTGCGTTATCCCCTGATTCTGTGGATAACCGTAG
Features (pLannotate 1.2.2; 6 found; start..end, strand, type, name):
    120..135     -  polyA_signal   CaMV poly(A) signal (fragment): cauliflower mosaic virus polyadenylation signal
    146..559     -  CDS            YJC7_YEAST: Protein predicted: Swiss-Prot protein existence level 4. From Saccharomyces cerevisiae (strain ATCC 204508 / S288c) (Baker's yeast).
    736..770     -  terminator     lambda t0 terminator: minimal transcription terminator from phage lambda (Scholtissek and Grosse, 1987)
    844..1500    -  CDS            cat: CAT_ECOLX - Experimental evidence at protein level: Swiss-Prot protein existence level 1. This enzyme is an effector of chloramphenicol resistance in bacteria. From Escherichia coli. This protein is used as a marker in many commonly used cloning vectors, such as pACYC184.
   1501..1598    -  promoter       cat promoter: promoter of the E. coli cat gene encoding chloramphenicol acetyltransferase
   1682..2270    +  rep_origin     ori: high-copy-number ColE1/pMB1/pBR322/pUC origin of replication
