[The description below was written by a language model from this plasmid's Addgene catalogue record and pLannotate feature annotations shown in this document.]
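Description:
pYTK023 is a small (about 2.4 kb) bacterial part-storage plasmid from the Dueber Yeast Toolkit (YTK), a modular, multipart assembly system for building Saccharomyces cerevisiae expression constructs. It is built on the pYTK001 part entry backbone and is propagated in E. coli through a high-copy ColE1/pUC-type origin of replication. Selection is by chloramphenicol, conferred by a cat (chloramphenicol acetyltransferase) gene driven by its native promoter and followed by a lambda t0 terminator. Although catalogued as a bacterial expression vector, the plasmid carries no yeast origin or yeast marker in the annotated features. It serves as a carrier for a single toolkit part rather than as an expression construct in its own right.

The payload is pRNR2, the promoter of the budding yeast RNR2 gene, stored as a "Type 2" part, which is the position reserved for promoters in the YTK scheme. The insert was cloned into the backbone through BsmBI sites that were destroyed in the process. The automated feature table does not label the promoter as such. Instead it annotates the insert region with a match to a predicted S. cerevisiae open reading frame (YJC7_YEAST) and a very short fragment called as a CaMV poly(A) signal. The first probably reflects genomic yeast sequence within the promoter fragment and the second looks like a spurious hit, so neither appears to be a designed functional element. In use, the promoter part is combined with the other part types of the toolkit to assemble yeast transcriptional units. The record does not give the promoter's strength or regulation.
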