Addgene plasmid #65130: pYTK023
Purpose: Encodes pRNR2 as a Type 2 part to be used in the Dueber YTK system
Depositing lab: John Dueber. Depositing organization: University of California, Berkeley. Publication: A Highly Characterized Yeast Toolkit for Modular, Multipart Assembly. Lee ME, DeLoache WC, Cervantes B, Dueber JE. ACS Synth Biol. 2015 Apr 14. 10.1021/sb500366v PubMed 25871405.
Backbone
  Vector backbone: pYTK001
  Vector type: Bacterial Expression
Growth in bacteria
  Bacterial resistance: Chloramphenicol, 25 μg/mL
  Growth temperature: 37°C
  Growth strain: DH10B
  Copy number: High Copy
Gene/Insert
  Gene/Insert name: pRNR2
  Species: S. cerevisiae (budding yeast)
  Cloning method: Restriction Enzyme; 5′ cloning site BsmBI (destroyed during cloning); 3′ cloning site BsmBI (destroyed during cloning)
Terms and licenses: Academic/Nonprofit Terms; Industry Terms: Not Available to Industry
Depositor comments: Type 2 parts are promoters in the Dueber YTK. For more information, please visit the supplemental information in PMID:25871405.
How to cite: pYTK023 was a gift from John Dueber (Addgene plasmid # 65130 ; http://n2t.net/addgene:65130 ; RRID:Addgene_65130)
