>Addgene plasmid #65130 | pYTK023 | addgene partial sequence | sequence record 112418 | CAT-F 5'-GTTTGTGATGGCTTCCATGTC-3'
ACAGTACTGCGATGAGTGGCAGGGCGGGGCGTAATTTGATATCGAGCTCGCTTGGACTCCTGTTGATAGA
TCCAGTAATGACCTCAGAACTCCATCTGGATTTGTTCAGAACGCTCGGTTGCCGCCGGGCGTTTTTTATT
GGTCTGGTCTCACATAGATCTGGTAATTGGACAAATAAATACGTGTATTAAGTTTGGATTCTTTGGTAGA
TAGCCAATCGAGGGAACAATTAAAAAAAAGAAAGAAATAAAAGACAAGAAGAAGAGCGAAAAAGGGGAAA
GTGATGAGGAAAAGAACAATAGATAGATCCAGAAGATGATGGTAACGCGCAAACACTACCGCTATATATA
CCTACAAAACTCTCATTCTCTCATTTCCTGCTTCGTTCATTTCGAGTTTCCAAGGGTATGGTACGGTGCT
ATCTGCCCGTGCTTCCCCTCCTTTGCTTTGCTAAGAAAAATTTTCTTTTGTCAGCAGCAACAACACGCTA
CGCTCTGCGCTGTGCTACGAAGTGGTGTCTGTGGCAACGGGGACATTGTACCCATGCCCGCTCGCAGGGA
GGTCTGGGTGTGGGGCGTGTGCGACCTCGTTGCCATGGCGATCGCGCGTGGGTGTGGTCTTTCCCCAAAC
GGTTGCCCGTTGCTCCGGATTTCGCATAGTTGTCGCGTAAACAAAAAACACGAGAGAGGGCGGACGGCGC
TGAATAGTGGAAGATCGCGCGATGTCAAGTAAATAAGCTTGTATTTGTATTTGTATGTGTTTATGTGTTT
GTGTGGTTGAGAATTTTATTTTCCTCCTAGTTTTTTCTTTTTTTGA
