>Addgene plasmid #65130 | pYTK023 | addgene partial sequence | sequence record 218196 | pRS414-R 5'-CACCTCTGACTTGAGCGTCG-3'
GCCAGCAACGCGGCCTTTTTACGGTTCCTGGCCTTTTGCTGGCCTTTTGCTCACATGTTCTTTCCTGCGT
TATCCCCTGATTCTGTGGATAACCGTAGTCGGTCTCAAACGAGTCGAACAAGAAGCAGGCAAAGTTTAGA
GCACTGCCCCTCCGCACTCAAAAAAGAAAAAACTAGGAGGAAAATAAAATTCTCAACCACACAAACACAT
AAACACATACAAATACAAATACAAGCTTATTTACTTGACATCGCGCGATCTTCCACTATTCAGCGCCGTC
CGCCCTCTCTCGTGTTTTTTGTTTACGCGACAACTATGCGAAATCCGGAGCAACGGGCAACCGTTTGGGG
AAAGACCACACCCACGCGCGATCGCCATGGCAACGAGGTCGCACACGCCCCACACCCAGACCTCCCTGCG
AGCGGGCATGGGTACAATGTCCCCGTTGCCACAGACACCACTTCGTAGCACAGCGCAGAGCGTAGCGTGT
TGTTGCTGCTGACAAAAGAAAATTTTTCTTAGCAAAGCAAAGGAGGGGAAGCACGGGCAGATAGCACCGT
ACCATACCCTTGGAAACTCGAAATGAACGAAGCAGGAAATGAGAGAATGAGAGTTTTGTAGGTATATATA
GCGGTAGTGTTTGCGCGTTACCATCATCTTCTGGATCTATCTATTGTTCTTTTCCTCATCACTTTCCCCT
TTTTCGCTCTTCTTCTTGTCTTTTATTTCTTTCTTTTTTTTAATTGTTCCCTCGATTGGCTATCTACCAA
AGAATCCAAACTTAATACACGTATTTATTTGTCCAATTACCAGATCTATGTGAGACCAGACCAATAAAAA
ACGCCCGGCGGCAACCGAGCGTTCTGAACAAATCCAGATGGAGTTCTGAGGTCATTACTGGATCTATCAA
CAGGAGTCCAAGCGAGCTCGATATCAAATTACGCCCCGCCCTGCCACTCATCGCA
